Addgene plasmid #53411: PF4-bio-His
Purpose: Expresses full-length Platelet factor 4 precursor ectodomain in mammalian cells. C-terminal rat Cd4d3+4 tag, biotinylation sequence and His tag.
Depositing lab: Gavin Wright. Depositing organization: Wellcome Sanger Institute. Publication: A human platelet receptor protein microarray identifies FcepsilonR1alpha as an activating PEAR1 ligand. Sun Y, Vandenbriele C, Kauskot A, Verhamme P, Hoylaerts MF, Wright GJ. Mol Cell Proteomics. 2015 Feb 23. pii: mcp.M114.046946. 10.1074/mcp.M114.046946 PubMed 25713122.
Backbone
  Vector backbone: pTT3
  Backbone manufacturer: Yves Durocher, NRC
  Backbone size w/o insert (bp): 6618
  Total vector size (bp): 6941
  Modifications to backbone: Rat CD4 d3+4, enzymatic biotinylation sequence, linker and His tag (CD4d3+4-BioLHis).
  Vector type: Mammalian Expression
Growth in bacteria
  Bacterial resistance: Ampicillin, 100 μg/mL
  Growth temperature: 37°C
  Growth strain: Top10
  Copy number: High Copy
Gene/Insert
  Gene/Insert name: PF4 (alt name: Platelet factor 4 precursor)
  Species: H. sapiens (human)
  Insert size (bp): 323
  Entrez Gene: PF4 (a.k.a. CXCL4, PF-4, SCYB4)
  Promoter: CMV
  Tag / fusion protein: rat CD4 d3+4 (C terminal on backbone); enzymatic biotinylation sequence (C terminal on backbone); His tag (C terminal on backbone)
  Cloning method: Restriction Enzyme; 5′ cloning site NotI (not destroyed); 3′ cloning site AscI (not destroyed)
  Sequencing primers: 5′ CMV-fwd
Resource information
  A portion of this plasmid was derived from a plasmid made by: Insert was chemically synthesised.
Terms and licenses: Academic/Nonprofit Terms; Industry Terms: Not Available to Industry
Depositor comments: Article ref 134
How to cite: PF4-bio-His was a gift from Gavin Wright (Addgene plasmid # 53411 ; http://n2t.net/addgene:53411 ; RRID:Addgene_53411)
