[The description below was written by a language model from this plasmid's Addgene catalogue record and pLannotate feature annotations shown in this document.]
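Description:
PF4-bio-His is a mammalian expression plasmid built on the pTT3 backbone for producing a secreted, tagged form of human platelet factor 4 (PF4, also known as CXCL4). The chemically synthesised insert, described in the record as the full-length PF4 precursor, sits between retained NotI and AscI sites and is fused in frame at its C terminus to backbone-encoded modules: domains 3 and 4 of rat CD4, a peptide substrate for enzymatic biotinylation, a linker and a His tag. In the annotated sequence the PF4 coding region runs directly into the rat Cd4 fragment, which spans the numbering origin. The biotinylation sequence and His tag are not separately annotated but would lie between the Cd4 fragment and the rabbit β-globin polyadenylation signal.

Transcription is driven by the CMV immediate-early enhancer and promoter. These are followed by adenovirus-derived leader and splice elements and a chimeric intron fragment, typical of pTT vectors, which promote efficient processing and expression of the transcript. The "PTP" hit on the reverse strand in this region is probably an incidental match to that adenoviral sequence rather than a functional gene. A fragment of a mouse immunoglobulin heavy chain signal sequence is also detected just upstream of PF4. An Epstein-Barr virus oriP fragment allows episomal maintenance in EBNA1-expressing cells, favouring high-yield transient expression. In E. coli the plasmid is propagated through a high-copy ColE1/pUC-type origin with ampicillin selection; the lac and tet fragments are backbone remnants.

The tags allow His-based purification, oriented capture on streptavidin through the biotinylated peptide, and detection via the CD4 domains. The associated publication used a microarray of human platelet receptor proteins to screen for extracellular interactions.
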