Features (pLannotate 1.2.2; 19 found; start..end, strand, type, name):
    713..768     +  polyA_signal   β-globin poly(A) signal: rabbit β-globin polyadenylation signal (Gil and Proudfoot, 1987)
   1282..2963    -  rep_origin     oriP (fragment): Epstein-Barr virus oriP replication origin (Yates et al., 2000)
   3090..3194    +  promoter       AmpR promoter: bla
   3195..4055    +  CDS            AmpR: β-lactamase; bla; confers resistance to ampicillin, carbenicillin, and related antibiotics
   4226..4814    +  rep_origin     ori: high-copy-number ColE1/pMB1/pBR322/pUC origin of replication
   4997..5089    +  CDS            lacI (fragment): lac repressor; lacI; The lac repressor binds to the lac operator to inhibit transcription in E. coli. This inhibition can be relieved by adding lactose or isopropyl-β-D-thiogalactopyranoside (IPTG).
   5102..5123    +  protein_bind   CAP binding site: CAP binding activates transcription in the presence of cAMP. E. coli catabolite activator protein
   5138..5168    +  promoter       lac promoter: promoter for the E. coli lac operon
   5176..5192    +  protein_bind   lac operator: The lac repressor binds to the lac operator to inhibit transcription in E. coli. This inhibition can be relieved by adding lactose or isopropyl-β-D-thiogalactopyranoside (IPTG). lac repressor encoded by lacI
   5262..5278    +  promoter       tet promoter (fragment): E. coli promoter for tetracycline efflux protein gene
   5288..5313    -  CDS            bla(M) (fragment): β-lactamase lacking the signal sequence; bla(M); allows cytosolic expression of β-lactamase
   5487..5866    +  enhancer       CMV enhancer: human cytomegalovirus immediate early enhancer
   5868..6067    +  promoter       CMV promoter: human cytomegalovirus (CMV) immediate early promoter
   6135..6173    +  misc_feature   Ad SA (fragment): adenovirus major late transcript splice acceptor (Friedrich and Soriano, 1991)
   6206..6415    -  CDS            PTP (fragment): TERM_ADE02 - Experimental evidence at protein level: Swiss-Prot protein existence level 1. Protein covalently bound to the viral DNA that acts as a primer for viral genomic replication by DNA strand displacement. Assembles on the viral origin of replication in an initiation complex with viral polymerase, DBP, host NFIA and host POU2F1/OCT1. During initiation, the polymerase covalently couples the first dCTP with Ser- 580 of pTP. The terminal protein stimulates the template activity over 20 fold compared to protein-free templates. Neo-synthesized viral genomes are linked to two preterminal prot
   6446..6535    +  intron         chimeric intron (fragment): chimera between introns from adenovirus and immunoglobulin heavy chain genes
   6554..6600    +  CDS            IgH signal sequence (fragment): signal sequence from the mouse immunoglobulin heavy chain variable region
   6631..6933    +  CDS            PF4: PLF4_HUMAN - Also known as CXCL4, SCYB4. Experimental evidence at protein level: Swiss-Prot protein existence level 1. Released during platelet aggregation. Neutralizes the anticoagulant effect of heparin because it binds more strongly to heparin than to the chondroitin-4-sulfate chains of the carrier molecule. Chemotactic for neutrophils and monocytes. Inhibits endothelial cell proliferation, the short form is a more potent inhibitor than the longer form. From Homo sapiens (Human).
   6919..553     +  CDS            Cd4 (fragment) (across the origin): CD4_RAT - Experimental evidence at protein level: Swiss-Prot protein existence level 1. Integral membrane glycoprotein that plays an essential role in the immune response and serves multiple functions in responses against both external and internal offenses. In T-cells, functions primarily as a coreceptor for MHC class II molecule:peptide complex. The antigens presented by class II peptides are derived from extracellular proteins while class I peptides are derived from cytosolic proteins. Interacts simultaneously with the T-cell receptor (TCR) and the MHC class II presented by antigen presenti
>Addgene plasmid #53411 | PF4-bio-His | depositor full sequence | sequence record 83194 | PF4-bio-His sequence 6941 bps
GTCGACCTCCATCACGGCCTATAAGAGTGAGGGGGAGTCAGCGGAGTTCTCCTTCCCACTCAACCTTGGA
GAGGAAAGCCTGCAGGGAGAGTTGAGATGGAAGGCAGAGAAGGCTCCTTCTTCCCAGTCCTGGATCACCT
TCTCCCTAAAGAACCAAAAGGTGTCTGTGCAGAAGTCTACTAGCAACCCCAAGTTCCAGCTGTCCGAAAC
GCTCCCACTCACCCTTCAGATACCCCAGGTCTCCCTTCAGTTTGCTGGTTCTGGCAACCTGACCCTGACT
CTGGACAGAGGGATACTGTATCAGGAAGTGAACCTGGTGGTGATGAAAGTGACTCAGCCCGACAGCAACA
CTTTGACCTGTGAGGTGATGGGACCCACCTCACCCAAGATGAGACTGATCTTGAAGCAGGAGAATCAGGA
GGCCAGGGTCTCCAGGCAGGAGAAAGTGATTCAAGTGCAGGCCCCTGAAGCAGGGGTGTGGCAATGTCTA
CTGAGTGAAGGTGAAGAGGTCAAGATGGACTCCAAGATCCAGGTTTTATCCAAAGGGTTGAATTCCGGCA
GCCTGCACCACATCCTGGACGCCCAGAAGATGCTGTGGAACCACAGGGACAGGAACCTGCCTCCTCTGGC
CCCTCTGGGCCCCCACCACCATCACCACCATTGAGTCTAGACACGTGATTAATTAAGGATCCCCCGACCT
CGACCTCTGGCTAATAAAGGAAATTTATTTTCATTGCAATAGTGTGTTGGAATTTTTTGTGTCTCTCACT
CGGAAGGACATATGGGAGGGCAAATCATTTGGTCGAGATCCCTCGGAGATCTCTAGCTAGAGGATCGATC
CCCGCCCCGGACGAACTAAACCTGACTACGACATCTCTGCCCCTTCTTCGCGGGGCAGTGCATGTAATCC
CTTCAGTTGGTTGGTACAACTTGCCAACTGGGCCCTGTTCCACATGTGACACGGGGGGGGACCAAACACA
AAGGGGTTCTCTGACTGTAGTTGACATCCTTATAAATGGATGTGCACATTTGCCAACACTGAGTGGCTTT
CATCCTGGAGCAGACTTTGCAGTCTGTGGACTGCAACACAACATTGCCTTTATGTGTAACTCTTGGCTGA
AGCTCTTACACCAATGCTGGGGGACATGTACCTCCCAGGGGCCCAGGAAGACTACGGGAGGCTACACCAA
CGTCAATCAGAGGGGCCTGTGTAGCTACCGATAAGCGGACCCTCAAGAGGGCATTAGCAATAGTGTTTAT
AAGGCCCCCTTGTTAACCCTAAACGGGTAGCATATGCTTCCCGGGTAGTAGTATATACTATCCAGACTAA
CCCTAATTCAATAGCATATGTTACCCAACGGGAAGCATATGCTATCGAATTAGGGTTAGTAAAAGGGTCC
TAAGGAACAGCGATATCTCCCACCCCATGAGCTGTCACGGTTTTATTTACATGGGGTCAGGATTCCACGA
GGGTAGTGAACCATTTTAGTCACAAGGGCAGTGGCTGAAGATCAAGGAGCGGGCAGTGAACTCTCCTGAA
TCTTCGCCTGCTTCTTCATTCTCCTTCGTTTAGCTAATAGAATAACTGCTGAGTTGTGAACAGTAAGGTG
TATGTGAGGTGCTCGAAAACAAGGTTTCAGGTGACGCCCCCAGAATAAAATTTGGACGGGGGGTTCAGTG
GTGGCATTGTGCTATGACACCAATATAACCCTCACAAACCCCTTGGGCAATAAATACTAGTGTAGGAATG
AAACATTCTGAATATCTTTAACAATAGAAATCCATGGGGTGGGGACAAGCCGTAAAGACTGGATGTCCAT
CTCACACGAATTTATGGCTATGGGCAACACATAATCCTAGTGCAATATGATACTGGGGTTATTAAGATGT
GTCCCAGGCAGGGACCAAGACAGGTGAACCATGTTGTTACACTCTATTTGTAACAAGGGGAAAGAGAGTG
GACGCCGACAGCAGCGGACTCCACTGGTTGTCTCTAACACCCCCGAAAATTAAACGGGGCTCCACGCCAA
TGGGGCCCATAAACAAAGACAAGTGGCCACTCTTTTTTTTGAAATTGTGGAGTGGGGGCACGCGTCAGCC
CCCACACGCCGCCCTGCGGTTTTGGACTGTAAAATAAGGGTGTAATAACTTGGCTGATTGTAACCCCGCT
AACCACTGCGGTCAAACCACTTGCCCACAAAACCACTAATGGCACCCCGGGGAATACCTGCATAAGTAGG
TGGGCGGGCCAAGATAGGGGCGCGATTGCTGCGATCTGGAGGACAAATTACACACACTTGCGCCTGAGCG
CCAAGCACAGGGTTGTTGGTCCTCATATTCACGAGGTCGCTGAGAGCACGGTGGGCTAATGTTGCCATGG
GTAGCATATACTACCCAAATATCTGGATAGCATATGCTATCCTAATCTATATCTGGGTAGCATAGGCTAT
CCTAATCTATATCTGGGTAGCATATGCTATCCTAATCTATATCTGGGTAGTATATGCTATCCTAATTTAT
ATCTGGGTAGCATAGGCTATCCTAATCTATATCTGGGTAGCATATGCTATCCTAATCTATATCTGGGTAG
TATATGCTATCCTAATCTGTATCCGGGTAGCATATGCTATCCTAATAGAGATTAGGGTAGTATATGCTAT
CCTAATTTATATCTGGGTAGCATATACTACCCAAATATCTGGATAGCATATGCTATCCTAATCTATATCT
GGGTAGCATATGCTATCCTAATCTATATCTGGGTAGCATAGGCTATCCTAATCTATATCTGGGTAGCATA
TGCTATCCTAATCTATATCTGGGTAGTATATGCTATCCTAATTTATATCTGGGTAGCATAGGCTATCCTA
ATCTATATCTGGGTAGCATATGCTATCCTAATCTATATCTGGGTAGTATATGCTATCCTAATCTGTATCC
GGGTAGCATATGCTATCCTCATGATAAGCTGTCAAACATGAGAATTTTCTTGAAGACGAAAGGGCCTCGT
GATACGCCTATTTTTATAGGTTAATGTCATGATAATAATGGTTTCTTAGACGTCAGGTGGCACTTTTCGG
GGAAATGTGCGCGGAACCCCTATTTGTTTATTTTTCTAAATACATTCAAATATGTATCCGCTCATGAGAC
AATAACCCTGATAAATGCTTCAATAATATTGAAAAAGGAAGAGTATGAGTATTCAACATTTCCGTGTCGC
CCTTATTCCCTTTTTTGCGGCATTTTGCCTTCCTGTTTTTGCTCACCCAGAAACGCTGGTGAAAGTAAAA
GATGCTGAAGATCAGTTGGGTGCACGAGTGGGTTACATCGAACTGGATCTCAACAGCGGTAAGATCCTTG
AGAGTTTTCGCCCCGAAGAACGTTTTCCAATGATGAGCACTTTTAAAGTTCTGCTATGTGGCGCGGTATT
ATCCCGTGTTGACGCCGGGCAAGAGCAACTCGGTCGCCGCATACACTATTCTCAGAATGACTTGGTTGAG
TACTCACCAGTCACAGAAAAGCATCTTACGGATGGCATGACAGTAAGAGAATTATGCAGTGCTGCCATAA
CCATGAGTGATAACACTGCGGCCAACTTACTTCTGACAACGATCGGAGGACCGAAGGAGCTAACCGCTTT
TTTGCACAACATGGGGGATCATGTAACTCGCCTTGATCGTTGGGAACCGGAGCTGAATGAAGCCATACCA
AACGACGAGCGTGACACCACGATGCCTGCAGCAATGGCAACAACGTTGCGCAAACTATTAACTGGCGAAC
TACTTACTCTAGCTTCCCGGCAACAATTAATAGACTGGATGGAGGCGGATAAAGTTGCAGGACCACTTCT
GCGCTCGGCCCTTCCGGCTGGCTGGTTTATTGCTGATAAATCTGGAGCCGGTGAGCGTGGGTCTCGCGGT
ATCATTGCAGCACTGGGGCCAGATGGTAAGCCCTCCCGTATCGTAGTTATCTACACGACGGGGAGTCAGG
CAACTATGGATGAACGAAATAGACAGATCGCTGAGATAGGTGCCTCACTGATTAAGCATTGGTAACTGTC
AGACCAAGTTTACTCATATATACTTTAGATTGATTTAAAACTTCATTTTTAATTTAAAAGGATCTAGGTG
AAGATCCTTTTTGATAATCTCATGACCAAAATCCCTTAACGTGAGTTTTCGTTCCACTGAGCGTCAGACC
CCGTAGAAAAGATCAAAGGATCTTCTTGAGATCCTTTTTTTCTGCGCGTAATCTGCTGCTTGCAAACAAA
AAAACCACCGCTACCAGCGGTGGTTTGTTTGCCGGATCAAGAGCTACCAACTCTTTTTCCGAAGGTAACT
GGCTTCAGCAGAGCGCAGATACCAAATACTGTTCTTCTAGTGTAGCCGTAGTTAGGCCACCACTTCAAGA
ACTCTGTAGCACCGCCTACATACCTCGCTCTGCTAATCCTGTTACCAGTGGCTGCTGCCAGTGGCGATAA
GTCGTGTCTTACCGGGTTGGACTCAAGACGATAGTTACCGGATAAGGCGCAGCGGTCGGGCTGAACGGGG
GGTTCGTGCACACAGCCCAGCTTGGAGCGAACGACCTACACCGAACTGAGATACCTACAGCGTGAGCTAT
GAGAAAGCGCCACGCTTCCCGAAGGGAGAAAGGCGGACAGGTATCCGGTAAGCGGCAGGGTCGGAACAGG
AGAGCGCACGAGGGAGCTTCCAGGGGGAAACGCCTGGTATCTTTATAGTCCTGTCGGGTTTCGCCACCTC
TGACTTGAGCGTCGATTTTTGTGATGCTCGTCAGGGGGGCGGAGCCTATGGAAAAACGCCAGCAACGCGG
CCTTTTTACGGTTCCTGGCCTTTTGCTGGCCTTTTGCTCACATGTTCTTTCCTGCGTTATCCCCTGATTC
TGTGGATAACCGTATTACCGCCTTTGAGTGAGCTGATACCGCTCGCCGCAGCCGAACGACCGAGCGCAGC
GAGTCAGTGAGCGAGGAAGCGGAAGAGCGCCCAATACGCAAACCGCCTCTCCCCGCGCGTTGGCCGATTC
ATTAATGCAGCTGGCACGACAGGTTTCCCGACTGGAAAGCGGGCAGTGAGCGCAACGCAATTAATGTGAG
TTAGCTCACTCATTAGGCACCCCAGGCTTTACACTTTATGCTTCCGGCTCGTATGTTGTGTGGAATTGTG
AGCGGATAACAATTTCACACAGGAAACAGCTATGACCATGATTACGCCAAGCTCTAGCTAGAGGTCGACC
AATTCTCATGTTTGACAGCTTATCATCGCAGATCCGGGCAACGTTGTTGCCATTGCTGCAGGCGCAGAAC
TGGTAGGTATGGAAGATCTATACATTGAATCAATATTGGCAATTAGCCATATTAGTCATTGGTTATATAG
CATAAATCAATATTGGCTATTGGCCATTGCATACGTTGTATCTATATCATAATATGTACATTTATATTGG
CTCATGTCCAATATGACCGCCATGTTGACATTGATTATTGACTAGTTATTAATAGTAATCAATTACGGGG
TCATTAGTTCATAGCCCATATATGGAGTTCCGCGTTACATAACTTACGGTAAATGGCCCGCCTGGCTGAC
CGCCCAACGACCCCCGCCCATTGACGTCAATAATGACGTATGTTCCCATAGTAACGCCAATAGGGACTTT
CCATTGACGTCAATGGGTGGAGTATTTACGGTAAACTGCCCACTTGGCAGTACATCAAGTGTATCATATG
CCAAGTCCGCCCCCTATTGACGTCAATGACGGTAAATGGCCCGCCTGGCATTATGCCCAGTACATGACCT
TACGGGACTTTCCTACTTGGCAGTACATCTACGTATTAGTCATCGCTATTACCATGGTGATGCGGTTTTG
GCAGTACACCAATGGGCGTGGATAGCGGTTTGACTCACGGGGATTTCCAAGTCTCCACCCCATTGACGTC
AATGGGAGTTTGTTTTGGCACCAAAATCAACGGGACTTTCCAAAATGTCGTAATAACCCCGCCCCGTTGA
CGCAAATGGGCGGTAGGCGTGTACGGTGGGAGGTCTATATAAGCAGAGCTCGTTTAGTGAACCGTCAGAT
CCTCACTCTCTTCCGCATCGCTGTCTGCGAGGGCCAGCTGTTGGGCTCGCGGTTGAGGACAAACTCTTCG
CGGTCTTTCCAGTACTCTTGGATCGGAAACCCGTCGGCCTCCGAACGGTACTCCGCCACCGAGGGACCTG
AGCGAGTCCGCATCGACCGGATCGGAAAACCTCTCGAGAAAGGCGTCTAACCAGTCACAGTCGCAAGGTA
GGCTGAGCACCGTGGCGGGCGGCAGCGGGTGGCGGTCGGGGTTGTTTCTGGCGGAGGTGCTGCTGATGAT
GTAATTAAAGTAGGCGGTCTTGAGACGGCGGATGGTCGAGGTGAGGTGTGGCAGGCTTGAGATCCAGCTG
TTGGGGTGAGTACTCCCTCTCAAAAGCGGGCATTACTTCTGCGCTAAGATTGTCAGTTTCCAAAAACGAG
GAGGATTTGATATTCACCTGGCCCGATCTGGCCATACACTTGAGTGACAATGACATCCACTTTGCCTTTC
TCTCCACAGGTGTCCACTCCCAGGTCCAAGTTTAAACTGCGGCCGCCACCATGGGATCTGCCGCCGGATT
CTGCGCCAGCAGACCCGGCCTCCTGTTTCTGGGCCTGCTGCTGCTGCCTCTGGTGGTGGCCTTTGCCAGC
GCCGAGGCCGAAGAAGATGGCGATCTGCAGTGCCTGTGCGTGAAAACCACCTCCCAGGTCCGGCCCAGAC
ACATCACCAGCCTGGAAGTGATCAAGGCCGGACCCCACTGTCCTACAGCCCAGCTGATCGCCACCCTGAA
GAACGGCCGGAAGATCTGCCTGGATCTGCAGGCCCCCCTGTACAAGAAGATCATCAAGAAGCTGCTGGAA
TCTGGCGCGCC
