>Addgene plasmid #53411 | PF4-bio-His | addgene partial sequence | sequence record 93920 | pMT2-F 5'-TTGCCTTTCTCTCCACAGGT-3'
GCGGCCGCCACCATGGGATCTGCCGCCGGATTCTGCGCCAGCAGACCCGGCCTCCTGTTTCTGGGCCTGC
TGCTGCTGCCTCTGGTGGTGGCCTTTGCCAGCGCCGAGGCCGAAGAAGATGGCGATCTGCAGTGCCTGTG
CGTGAAAACCACCTCCCAGGTCCGGCCCAGACACATCACCAGCCTGGAAGTGATCAAGGCCGGACCCCAC
TGTCCTACAGCCCAGCTGATCGCCACCCTGAAGAACGGCCGGAAGATCTGCCTGGATCTGCAGGCCCCCC
TGTACAAGAAGATCATCAAGAAGCTGCTGGAATCTGGCGCGCCGTCGACCTCCATCACGGCCTATAAGAG
TGAGGGGGAGTCAGCGGAGTTCTCCTTCCCACTCAACCTTGGAGAGGAAAGCCTGCAGGGAGAGTTGAGA
TGGAAGGCAGAGAAGGCTCCTTCTTCCCAGTCCTGGATCACCTTCTCCCTAAAGAACCAAAAGGTGTCTG
TGCAGAAGTCTACTAGCAACCCCAAGTTCCAGCTGTCCGAAACGCTCCCACTCACCCTTCAGATACCCCA
GGTCTCCCTTCAGTTTGCTGGTTCTGGCAACCTGACCCTGACTCTGGACAGAGGGATACTGTATCAGGAA
GTGAACCTGGTGGTGATGAAAGTGACTCAGCCCGACAGCAACACTTTGACCTGTGAGGTGATGGGACCCA
CCTCACCCAAGATGAGACTGATCTTGAAGCAGGAGAATCAGGAGGCCAGGGTCTCCAGGCAGGAGAAAGT
GATTCAAGTGCAGGCCCCTGAAGCAGGGGTGTGGCAATGTCTACTGAGTGAAGGTGAAGAGGTCAAGATG
GACTCCAAGATCCAGGTT
