>Addgene plasmid #53411 | PF4-bio-His | addgene partial sequence | sequence record 94031 | rb_glob_PA_term-R 5'-CCCATATGTCCTTCCGAGTG-3'
AATAAATTTCCTTTATTAGCCAGAGGTCGAGGTCGGGGGATCCTTAATTAATCACGTGTCTAGACTCAAT
GGTGGTGATGGTGGTGGGGGCCCAGAGGGGCCAGAGGAGGCAGGTTCCTGTCCCTGTGGTTCCACAGCAT
CTTCTGGGCGTCCAGGATGTGGTGCAGGCTGCCGGAATTCAACCCTTTGGATAAAACCTGGATCTTGGAG
TCCATCTTGACCTCTTCACCTTCACTCAGTAGACATTGCCACACCCCTGCTTCAGGGGCCTGCACTTGAA
TCACTTTCTCCTGCCTGGAGACCCTGGCCTCCTGATTCTCCTGCTTCAAGATCAGTCTCATCTTGGGTGA
GGTGGGTCCCATCACCTCACAGGTCAAAGTGTTGCTGTCGGGCTGAGTCACTTTCATCACCACCAGGTTC
ACTTCCTGATACAGTATCCCTCTGTCCAGAGTCAGGGTCAGGTTGCCAGAACCAGCAAACTGAAGGGAGA
CCTGGGGTATCTGAAGGGTGAGTGGGAGCGTTTCGGACAGCTGGAACTTGGGGTTGCTAGTAGACTTCTG
CACAGACACCTTTTGGTTCTTTAGGGAGAAGGTGATCCAGGACTGGGAAGAAGGAGCCTTCTCTGCCTTC
CATCTCAACTCTCCCTGCAGGCTTTCCTCTCCAAGGTTGAGTGGGAAGGAGAACTCCGCTGACTCCCCCT
CACTCTTATAGGCCGTGATGGAGGTCGACGGCGCGCCAGATTCCAGCAGCTTCTTGATGATCTTCTTGTA
CAGGGGGGCCTGCAGATCCAGGCAGATCTTCCGGCCGTTCTTCAGGGTGGCGATCAGCTGGGCTGTAGGA
CAGTGGGGTCCGGCCTTGATCACTTCCAGGCTGGTGATGTGTCTGGGCCGGACCTGG
